Addgene plasmid #67632: miR-141 reporter
Purpose: To quantify miR-141 function
Depositing lab: Judy Lieberman. Depositing organization: Boston Children's Hospital. Publication: miR-200-containing extracellular vesicles promote breast cancer cell metastasis. Le MT, Hamar P, Guo C, Basar E, Perdigao-Henriques R, Balaj L, Lieberman J. J Clin Invest. 2014 Dec;124(12):5109-28. doi: 10.1172/JCI75695. Epub 2014 Nov 17. PubMed 25401471.
Backbone
  Vector backbone: psiCHECK-2
  Backbone size w/o insert (bp): 6273
  Vector type: Luciferase
Growth in bacteria
  Bacterial resistance: Ampicillin, 100 μg/mL
  Growth temperature: 37°C
  Growth strain: DH5alpha
  Copy number: High Copy
Gene/Insert
  Gene/Insert name: 2 binding sites for miR-141
  Species: M. musculus (mouse)
  Insert size (bp): 63
  Promoter: SV40
  Cloning method: Restriction Enzyme; 5′ cloning site XhoI (not destroyed); 3′ cloning site NotI (not destroyed)
  Sequencing primers: 5′ GCTGAAGAACGAGCAGTAAT; 3′ GTCAGACAAACCCTAACCAC
Terms and licenses: Academic/Nonprofit Terms; Industry Terms: Not Available to Industry
How to cite: miR-141 reporter was a gift from Judy Lieberman (Addgene plasmid # 67632 ; http://n2t.net/addgene:67632 ; RRID:Addgene_67632)
