[The description below was written by a language model from this plasmid's Addgene catalogue record.]
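Description:
The miR-141 reporter is a dual-luciferase sensor plasmid built on the psiCHECK-2 backbone (6273 bp without insert), designed to quantify miR-141 activity in transfected mammalian cells. It is propagated in E. coli as a high-copy plasmid under ampicillin selection. No feature table accompanies the record, so the details of the backbone elements given here reflect general knowledge of psiCHECK-2 rather than an annotation of this particular sequence.

The insert is a short 63 bp fragment carrying two binding sites for miR-141, listed as mouse in origin, cloned between the XhoI and NotI sites, both of which were preserved. In psiCHECK-2 this multiple cloning region lies immediately downstream of the Renilla luciferase coding sequence, so the binding sites become part of the 3′ untranslated region of the Renilla transcript, which is driven by the SV40 promoter named in the record. When miR-141 is present and functional in a cell, it pairs with these sites and directs repression or degradation of the Renilla mRNA, lowering Renilla luminescence. The psiCHECK-2 backbone also carries an independently expressed firefly luciferase cassette that lacks the microRNA sites and serves as an internal control, so the Renilla-to-firefly ratio corrects for differences in transfection efficiency and cell number.

A drop in the normalised Renilla signal therefore reads out miR-141 function. The associated study concerned miR-200-family microRNAs carried in extracellular vesicles and their role in breast cancer metastasis, and a reporter of this kind is suited to testing whether functional miR-141 is present in cells of interest.
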