>Addgene plasmid #67632 | miR-141 reporter | depositor partial sequence | sequence record 116740 | insert
TCGAGCCATCTTTACCAGACAGTGTTAGTCGACACTAGTCCATCTTTACCAGACAGTGTTAGC
