>Addgene plasmid #67632 | miR-141 reporter | addgene partial sequence | sequence record 119418 | psiCHECK2-R 5'-CGAGGTCCGAAGACTCATTT-3'
AACCAACACACAGATGTAATGAAAATAAAGATATTTTATTGCGGCCAGCGGCCGCTAACACTGTCTGGTA
AAGATGGACTAGTGTCGACTAACACTGTCTGGTAAAGATGGCTCGAGCGATCGCCTAGAATTACTGCTCG
TTCTTCAGCACGCGCTCCACGAAGCTCTTGATGTACTTACCCATTTCATCTGGAGCGTCCTCCTGGCTGA
AGTGGAGGCCCTTCACCTTCACGAACTCGGTGTTAGGGAACTTCTTAGCTCCCTCGACAATAGCGTTGGA
AAAGAACCCAGGGTCGGACTCGATGAACATCTTAGGCAGATCGTCGCTGGCCCGAAGGTAGGCGTTGTAG
TTGCGGACAATCTGGACGACGTCGGGCTTGCCTCCCTTAACGAGAGGGATCTCGCGAGGCCAGGAGAGGG
TAGGCCGTCTAACCTCGCCCTTCTCCTTGAATGGCTCCAGGTAGGCAGCGAACTCCTCAGGCTCCAGTTT
CCGCATGATCTTGCTTGGGAGCATGGTCTCGACGAAGAAGTTATTCTCAAGCACCATTTTCTCGCCCTCT
TCGCTCTTGATCAGGGCGATATCCTCCTCGATGTCAGGCCACTCGTCCCAGGACTCGATCACGTCCACGA
CACTCTCAGCATGGACGATGGCCTTGATCTTGTCTTGGTGCTCGTAGGAGTAGTGAAAGGCCAGACAAGC
CCCCCAGTCGTGGCCCACAAAGATGATTTTCTTTGGAAGGTTCAGCAGCTCGAACCAAGCGGTGAGGTAC
TTGTAGTGATCCAGGAGGCGATATGAGCCATTCCCGCTCTTGCCGGACTTACCCATTCCGATCAGATCAG
GGATGATGCATCTAGCCACGGGCTCGATGTGAGGCACGACGTGCCTCCACAGGTAGCTGGAGGCAGCGTT
ACCATGCAGAAAAATCACGGCGTTCTCGGCGTGCTTCTCGGAATCATAGTAGTTGATGAAGGAGTCCAGC
ACGTTCATTTGCTTGCAGCGAGCCCACCACTGAGGCCCAGTGATCATGCGTTTGCGTTGCTCGGGGT
