>Addgene plasmid #67632 | miR-141 reporter | addgene partial sequence | sequence record 119419 | EBV-rev 5'-GTGGTTTGTCCAAACTCATC-3'
TGTCTGCTCGAAGCGGCCGGCCGCCCCGACTCTAGAATTATTACACGGCGATCTTGCCGCCTTTCTTAGC
CTTGATCAGGATCTCGCGGATCTTGCGGGCGTCCAGCTTGCCGGTCAGGCCCTTGGGCACCTCGTCCACG
AACACCACTCCGCCGCGCAGCTTCTTGGCGGTTGTCACCTGGCTGGCCACATAGTCCACGATCTCCTTCT
CGGTCATGGTCTTGCCGTGTTCCAGCACGACGACGGCGGCAGGCAGCTCGCCGGCATCGTCGTCGGGCAG
GCCGGCCACTCCGGCGTCGAAAATGTTAGGGTGCTGCAGCAGGATAGACTCCAGCTCGGCTGGGGCCACC
TGGTAGCCCTTGTACTTGATCAGAGACTTCAGGCGGTCCACGATGAAGAAGTGCTCGTCCTCGTCCCAGT
AGGCAATGTCGCCAGAGTGCAGCCAGCCGTCCTTGTCGATCAGGGCGTTTGTGGCCTCAGGGTTATTCAC
GTAGCCGGACATAATCATAGGGCCGCGCACACACAGCTCGCCGCGCTGGTTCACTCCCAGGGTCTTGCCG
GTGTCCAGGTCCACCACCTTGGCCTCGAAGAATGGCACCACCTTGCCCACGGCGCCAGGCTTGTCGTCGC
CCTCTGGGGTAATCAGAATGGCGCTGGTTGTCTCGGTCAGGCCGTAGCCCTGGCGGATGCCTGGCAGATG
AAAGCGCTTGGCCACGGCTTCGCCCACCTCCTTAGACAGTGGGGCGCCGCCAGAGGCAATCTCGTGCAGG
TTAGACAGGTCGTACTTGTCGATCAGGGTGCTCTTAGCGAAGAAGCTGAACAGGGTTGGCACCAGCAGGG
CAGACTGAATTTTGTAGTCTTGCAGGCTGCGCAGGAACAGCTCCTCCTCGAAGCGGTACATCAGCACCAC
CCGAAAGCCGCAAATCAGGTAGCCCAGGGTGGTGAACATGCCGAAGCCGTGGTGGAATGGCACCACGCTC
AGAATAGCGGTGTCGGGGATGATCTGGTTGCCGAAAATAGGGTCGCGGGCGTGAGAGAAGCGCACACAGG
CGGTGCGATG
